Addgene plasmid #232382: pGL3_PTCHD4_pos2pos0pos1scramble
Purpose: PTCHD4 enhancer, three sensitizing elements scrambled
Depositing lab: Joanna Wysocka. Depositing organization: Stanford University.
Backbone
  Vector backbone: pGL3 Luciferase Reporter Vector
  Backbone manufacturer: Promega
  Vector type: Luciferase
Growth in bacteria
  Bacterial resistance: Ampicillin, 100 μg/mL
  Growth temperature: 37°C
  Growth strain: DH5alpha
  Copy number: High Copy
Gene/Insert
  Gene/Insert name: PTCHD4
  Species: H. sapiens (human)
  Mutation: PTCHD4 enhancer, three sensitizing elements scrambled
  Entrez Gene: PTCHD4 (a.k.a. C6orf138, PTCH53, dJ402H5.2)
  Cloning method: Restriction Enzyme; 5′ cloning site Unknown (unknown if destroyed)
Terms and licenses: Academic/Nonprofit Terms; Industry Terms: Not Available to Industry
How to cite: pGL3_PTCHD4_pos2pos0pos1scramble was a gift from Joanna Wysocka (Addgene plasmid # 232382 ; http://n2t.net/addgene:232382 ; RRID:Addgene_232382)
