[The description below was written by a language model from this plasmid's Addgene catalogue record and pLannotate feature annotations shown in this document.]
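Description:
pGL3_PTCHD4_pos2pos0pos1scramble is a firefly luciferase reporter plasmid built on the Promega pGL3 backbone and used to test the activity of a mutated human PTCHD4 enhancer. It is maintained in E. coli as a high-copy plasmid through a ColE1/pUC-type origin and selected with ampicillin via the β-lactamase gene and its bla promoter. An f1 phage origin is also present. The short annotated fragments of lacZα, the tetracycline resistance gene and SV40 large T antigen are most likely non-functional backbone remnants rather than working parts.

The reporter unit consists of the SV40 early promoter driving the enhanced luc+ firefly luciferase coding sequence, followed by an SV40 polyadenylation signal. Upstream of this unit lie a synthetic poly(A) signal and the human α2-globin RNA polymerase II pause site, standard pGL3 elements that limit read-through transcription from the backbone so that luciferase output reflects the cloned regulatory sequence. The insert is a variant of the PTCHD4 enhancer in which three "sensitizing elements" have been scrambled; the name suggests these are designated pos2, pos0 and pos1. The enhancer itself is not annotated in the feature table. An unannotated stretch of about 700 bp between the pause site and the SV40 promoter (across the circular junction) would be consistent with its location, but the record does not state the cloning sites or the insert coordinates.

The plasmid is suited to transient transfection luciferase assays, presumably in comparison with wild-type or other mutant versions of the enhancer, to measure how loss of these three elements affects activity. The record does not specify the cell type or the factor whose response is being studied.
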