Features (pLannotate 1.2.2; 12 found; start..end, strand, type, name):
     17..213     +  promoter       SV40 promoter: SV40 early promoter
    249..1901    +  CDS            luciferase: firefly luciferase; luc+; enhanced luc+ version of the luciferase gene
   1942..2063    -  polyA_signal   SV40 poly(A) signal: SV40 polyadenylation signal
   2086..2154    -  CDS            large T antigen (fragment): large T antigen from SV40 (simian virus 40)
   2176..2308    +  CDS            TcR (fragment): tetracycline efflux protein; tet; confers resistance to tetracycline
   2488..3076    -  rep_origin     ori: high-copy-number ColE1/pMB1/pBR322/pUC origin of replication
   3247..4107    -  CDS            AmpR: β-lactamase; bla; confers resistance to ampicillin, carbenicillin, and related antibiotics
   4108..4212    -  promoter       AmpR promoter: bla
   4239..4667    +  rep_origin     f1 ori (sequence partly withheld): f1 bacteriophage origin of replication; arrow indicates direction of (+) strand synthesis
   4699..4766    -  CDS            lacZα (fragment): LacZα fragment of β-galactosidase; lacZ fragment
   4825..4873    +  polyA_signal   poly(A) signal: synthetic polyadenylation signal
   4887..4978    +  misc_feature   pause site: RNA polymerase II transcriptional pause signal from the human α2 globin gene
>Addgene plasmid #232382 | pGL3_PTCHD4_pos2pos0pos1scramble | addgene full sequence | sequence record 462860 | Addgene NGS Result
CTCGAGATCTGCGATCTGCATCTCAATTAGTCAGCAACCATAGTCCCGCCCCTAACTCCGCCCATCCCGC
CCCTAACTCCGCCCAGTTCCGCCCATTCTCCGCCCCATCGCTGACTAATTTTTTTTATTTATGCAGAGGC
CGAGGCCGCCTCGGCCTCTGAGCTATTCCAGAAGTAGTGAGGAGGCTTTTTTGGAGGCCTAGGCTTTTGC
AAAAAGCTTGGCATTCCGGTACTGTTGGTAAAGCCACCATGGAAGACGCCAAAAACATAAAGAAAGGCCC
GGCGCCATTCTATCCGCTGGAAGATGGAACCGCTGGAGAGCAACTGCATAAGGCTATGAAGAGATACGCC
CTGGTTCCTGGAACAATTGCTTTTACAGATGCACATATCGAGGTGGACATCACTTACGCTGAGTACTTCG
AAATGTCCGTTCGGTTGGCAGAAGCTATGAAACGATATGGGCTGAATACAAATCACAGAATCGTCGTATG
CAGTGAAAACTCTCTTCAATTCTTTATGCCGGTGTTGGGCGCGTTATTTATCGGAGTTGCAGTTGCGCCC
GCGAACGACATTTATAATGAACGTGAATTGCTCAACAGTATGGGCATTTCGCAGCCTACCGTGGTGTTCG
TTTCCAAAAAGGGGTTGCAAAAAATTTTGAACGTGCAAAAAAAGCTCCCAATCATCCAAAAAATTATTAT
CATGGATTCTAAAACGGATTACCAGGGATTTCAGTCGATGTACACGTTCGTCACATCTCATCTACCTCCC
GGTTTTAATGAATACGATTTTGTGCCAGAGTCCTTCGATAGGGACAAGACAATTGCACTGATCATGAACT
CCTCTGGATCTACTGGTCTGCCTAAAGGTGTCGCTCTGCCTCATAGAACTGCCTGCGTGAGATTCTCGCA
TGCCAGAGATCCTATTTTTGGCAATCAAATCATTCCGGATACTGCGATTTTAAGTGTTGTTCCATTCCAT
CACGGTTTTGGAATGTTTACTACACTCGGATATTTGATATGTGGATTTCGAGTCGTCTTAATGTATAGAT
TTGAAGAAGAGCTGTTTCTGAGGAGCCTTCAGGATTACAAGATTCAAAGTGCGCTGCTGGTGCCAACCCT
ATTCTCCTTCTTCGCCAAAAGCACTCTGATTGACAAATACGATTTATCTAATTTACACGAAATTGCTTCT
GGTGGCGCTCCCCTCTCTAAGGAAGTCGGGGAAGCGGTTGCCAAGAGGTTCCATCTGCCAGGTATCAGGC
AAGGATATGGGCTCACTGAGACTACATCAGCTATTCTGATTACACCCGAGGGGGATGATAAACCGGGCGC
GGTCGGTAAAGTTGTTCCATTTTTTGAAGCGAAGGTTGTGGATCTGGATACCGGGAAAACGCTGGGCGTT
AATCAAAGAGGCGAACTGTGTGTGAGAGGTCCTATGATTATGTCCGGTTATGTAAACAATCCGGAAGCGA
CCAACGCCTTGATTGACAAGGATGGATGGCTACATTCTGGAGACATAGCTTACTGGGACGAAGACGAACA
CTTCTTCATCGTTGACCGCCTGAAGTCTCTGATTAAGTACAAAGGCTATCAGGTGGCTCCCGCTGAATTG
GAATCCATCTTGCTCCAACACCCCAACATCTTCGACGCAGGTGTCGCAGGTCTTCCCGACGATGACGCCG
GTGAACTTCCCGCCGCCGTTGTTGTTTTGGAGCACGGAAAGACGATGACGGAAAAAGAGATCGTGGATTA
CGTCGCCAGTCAAGTAACAACCGCGAAAAAGTTGCGCGGAGGAGTTGTGTTTGTGGACGAAGTACCGAAA
GGTCTTACCGGAAAACTCGACGCAAGAAAAATCAGAGAGATCCTCATAAAGGCCAAGAAGGGCGGAAAGA
TCGCCGTGTAATTCTAGAGTCGGGGCGGCCGGCCGCTTCGAGCAGACATGATAAGATACATTGATGAGTT
TGGACAAACCACAACTAGAATGCAGTGAAAAAAATGCTTTATTTGTGAAATTTGTGATGCTATTGCTTTA
TTTGTAACCATTATAAGCTGCAATAAACAAGTTAACAACAACAATTGCATTCATTTTATGTTTCAGGTTC
AGGGGGAGGTGTGGGAGGTTTTTTAAAGCAAGTAAAACCTCTACAAATGTGGTAAAATCGATAAGGATCT
GGATCCGTCGACCGATGCCCTTGAGAGCCTTCAACCCAGTCAGCTCCTTCCGGTGGGCGCGGGGCATGAC
TATCGTCGCCGCACTTATGACTGTCTTCTTTATCATGCAACTCGTAGGACAGGTGCCGGCAGCGCTCTTC
CGCTTCCTCGCTCACTGACTCGCTGCGCTCGGTCGTTCGGCTGCGGCGAGCGGTATCAGCTCACTCAAAG
GCGGTAATACGGTTATCCACAGAATCAGGGGATAACGCAGGAAAGAACATGTGAGCAAAAGGCCAGCAAA
AGGCCAGGAACCGTAAAAAGGCCGCGTTGCTGGCGTTTTTCCATAGGCTCCGCCCCCCTGACGAGCATCA
CAAAAATCGACGCTCAAGTCAGAGGTGGCGAAACCCGACAGGACTATAAAGATACCAGGCGTTTCCCCCT
GGAAGCTCCCTCGTGCGCTCTCCTGTTCCGACCCTGCCGCTTACCGGATACCTGTCCGCCTTTCTCCCTT
CGGGAAGCGTGGCGCTTTCTCATAGCTCACGCTGTAGGTATCTCAGTTCGGTGTAGGTCGTTCGCTCCAA
GCTGGGCTGTGTGCACGAACCCCCCGTTCAGCCCGACCGCTGCGCCTTATCCGGTAACTATCGTCTTGAG
TCCAACCCGGTAAGACACGACTTATCGCCACTGGCAGCAGCCACTGGTAACAGGATTAGCAGAGCGAGGT
ATGTAGGCGGTGCTACAGAGTTCTTGAAGTGGTGGCCTAACTACGGCTACACTAGAAGAACAGTATTTGG
TATCTGCGCTCTGCTGAAGCCAGTTACCTTCGGAAAAAGAGTTGGTAGCTCTTGATCCGGCAAACAAACC
ACCGCTGGTAGCGGTGGTTTTTTTGTTTGCAAGCAGCAGATTACGCGCAGAAAAAAAGGATCTCAAGAAG
ATCCTTTGATCTTTTCTACGGGGTCTGACGCTCAGTGGAACGAAAACTCACGTTAAGGGATTTTGGTCAT
GAGATTATCAAAAAGGATCTTCACCTAGATCCTTTTAAATTAAAAATGAAGTTTTAAATCAATCTAAAGT
ATATATGAGTAAACTTGGTCTGACAGTTACCAATGCTTAATCAGTGAGGCACCTATCTCAGCGATCTGTC
TATTTCGTTCATCCATAGTTGCCTGACTCCCCGTCGTGTAGATAACTACGATACGGGAGGGCTTACCATC
TGGCCCCAGTGCTGCAATGATACCGCGAGACCCACGCTCACCGGCTCCAGATTTATCAGCAATAAACCAG
CCAGCCGGAAGGGCCGAGCGCAGAAGTGGTCCTGCAACTTTATCCGCCTCCATCCAGTCTATTAATTGTT
GCCGGGAAGCTAGAGTAAGTAGTTCGCCAGTTAATAGTTTGCGCAACGTTGTTGCCATTGCTACAGGCAT
CGTGGTGTCACGCTCGTCGTTTGGTATGGCTTCATTCAGCTCCGGTTCCCAACGATCAAGGCGAGTTACA
TGATCCCCCATGTTGTGCAAAAAAGCGGTTAGCTCCTTCGGTCCTCCGATCGTTGTCAGAAGTAAGTTGG
CCGCAGTGTTATCACTCATGGTTATGGCAGCACTGCATAATTCTCTTACTGTCATGCCATCCGTAAGATG
CTTTTCTGTGACTGGTGAGTACTCAACCAAGTCATTCTGAGAATAGTGTATGCGGCGACCGAGTTGCTCT
TGCCCGGCGTCAATACGGGATAATACCGCGCCACATAGCAGAACTTTAAAAGTGCTCATCATTGGAAAAC
GTTCTTCGGGGCGAAAACTCTCAAGGATCTTACCGCTGTTGAGATCCAGTTCGATGTAACCCACTCGTGC
ACCCAACTGATCTTCAGCATCTTTTACTTTCACCAGCGTTTCTGGGTGAGCAAAAACAGGAAGGCAAAAT
GCCGCAAAAAAGGGAATAAGGGCGACACGGAAATGTTGAATACTCATACTCTTCCTTTTTCAATATTATT
GAAGCATTTATCAGGGTTATTGTCTCATGAGCGGATACATATTTGAATGTATTTAGAAAAATAAACAAAT
AGGGGTTCCGCGCACATTTCCCCGAAAAGTGCCACCTG
[124 nt withheld, positions 4239-4362]
C
[91 nt withheld, positions 4364-4454]
A
[49 nt withheld, positions 4456-4504]
CCTTTGACGTTGGAGTCCACGTTCTTT
[37 nt withheld, positions 4532-4568]
ACCCTATCTCGGTCTATTCTTTTGATTTATAAGGGATTTTGCCGATTTCGGCCTATTGGTTAAAAAATGA
GCTGATTTAACAAAAATTTAACGCGAATTTTAACAAAATATTAACGCTTACAATTTGCCATTCGCCATTC
AGGCTGCGCAACTGTTGGGAAGGGCGATCGGTGCGGGCCTCTTCGCTATTACGCCAGCCCAAGCTACCAT
GATAAGTAAGTAATATTAAGGTACGGGAGGTACTTGGAGCGGCCGCAATAAAATATCTTTATTTTCATTA
CATCTGTGTGTTGGTTTTTTGTGTGAATCGATAGTACTAACATACGCTCTCCATCAAAACAAAACGAAAC
AAAACAAACTAGCAAAATAGGCTGTCCCCAGTGCAAGTGCAGGTGCCAGAACATTTCTCTATCGATAGGT
ACCGAGCTCTTACGCGTGCTAGCCCTTGCTCAACCTTATACTCAGCTTAATTAAAACCCTGCTATTACTA
ATTGAGAAACTATCACTTATTTGTTCAAACTACCCTAACTGAGCCCTCTATTAATTTGTTAGTAAGAACA
CTAGCATCTGGAGTAGTATCTCATAGCTGTTGGTTGCACTTAGAGAAGAATCTTATTTTTTAAATTTTCT
CTACTTTTATTCTAGGTTCAGGGAGTACATGTGCAGATTTGTTACATGGGTCAATTTTGTGTCACTAAGG
TTTGGTGTACAAATGAAAGCAAAGAACCGAATAGTTTTTCAACCGATGTTTCCCTCCCACCCTCCCATGT
CAATCAGTCCACAGTGTCTATCATTCCCATCTTTGTGTCCCACAATAGTATTTGTTTAGCTCCTGATTAT
AAGTGAGAATCTGGAGTTTCTGGTTTTCTCTTCCTGCATTAGTTTGCTTAGCACTCAATGGTTATCAACC
CTCCATGTTGCTTGCAAAGGACATGATTGTGTTACTTTGTGGGAGAATCTTTAAAGTTAAGAAAGTATTT
AAAATTTCTTCAAGATTTAAAATTCTGCTATGTTTCAAGATTAAAACATTTAAGCACTTTGAGTATGTGT
GAATACATGTGCATATTTTGATTTTTCATATTATTTCATATTTCATACGTATTCTGAGAGTCCAATTGTG
A
